>Addgene plasmid #54663 | mCardinal-Lifeact-7 | addgene full sequence | sequence record 244071 | Addgene NGS Result
ACCGTATTACCGCCATGCATTAGTTATTAATAGTAATCAATTACGGGGTCATTAGTTCATAGCCCATATA
TGGAGTTCCGCGTTACATAACTTACGGTAAATGGCCCGCCTGGCTGACCGCCCAACGACCCCCGCCCATT
GACGTCAATAATGACGTATGTTCCCATAGTAACGCCAATAGGGACTTTCCATTGACGTCAATGGGTGGAG
TATTTACGGTAAACTGCCCACTTGGCAGTACATCAAGTGTATCATATGCCAAGTACGCCCCCTATTGACG
TCAATGACGGTAAATGGCCCGCCTGGCATTATGCCCAGTACATGACCTTATGGGACTTTCCTACTTGGCA
GTACATCTACGTATTAGTCATCGCTATTACCATGGTGATGCGGTTTTGGCAGTACATCAATGGGCGTGGA
TAGCGGTTTGACTCACGGGGATTTCCAAGTCTCCACCCCATTGACGTCAATGGGAGTTTGTTTTGGCACC
AAAATCAACGGGACTTTCCAAAATGTCGTAACAACTCCGCCCCATTGACGCAAATGGGCGGTAGGCGTGT
ACGGTGGGAGGTCTATATAAGCAGAGCTGGTTTAGTGAACCGTCAGATCCGCTAGCGCCACCATGGGCGT
GGCCGACTTGATCAAGAAGTTCGAGTCCATCTCCAAGGAGGAGGGGGATCCACCGGTCGCCACC
[732 nt withheld, positions 695-1426]
TAAGCGGCCGCGACTCTAGATCATAATCAGCCATACCACATTTGTAGAGGTTTTACTTGCTTTAAAAAAC
CTCCCACACCTCCCCCTGAACCTGAAACATAAAATGAATGCAATTGTTGTTGTTAACTTGTTTATTGCAG
CTTATAATGGTTACAAATAAAGCAATAGCATCACAAATTTCACAAATAAAGCATTTTTTTCACTGCATTC
TAGTTGTGGTTTGTCCAAACTCATCAATGTATCTTAAGGCGTAAATTGTAAGCGTTAATATTTTGTTAAA
ATTCGCGTTAAATTTTTGTTAAATCAGCTCATTTTTTAACCAATAGGCCGAAATCGGCAAAATCCCTTAT
AAATCAAAAGAATAGACCGAGATAGGGT
[37 nt withheld, positions 1805-1841]
AAAGAACGTGGACTCCAACGTCAAAGG
[49 nt withheld, positions 1869-1917]
T
[91 nt withheld, positions 1919-2009]
G
[124 nt withheld, positions 2011-2134]
CAGGTGGCACTTTTCGGGGAAATGTGCGCGGAACCCCTATTTGTTTATTTTTCTAAATACATTCAAATAT
GTATCCGCTCATGAGACAATAACCCTGATAAATGCTTCAATAATATTGAAAAAGGAAGAGTCCTGAGGCG
GAAAGAACCAGCTGTGGAATGTGTGTCAGTTAGGGTGTGGAAAGTCCCCAGGCTCCCCAGCAGGCAGAAG
TATGCAAAGCATGCATCTCAATTAGTCAGCAACCAGGTGTGGAAAGTCCCCAGGCTCCCCAGCAGGCAGA
AGTATGCAAAGCATGCATCTCAATTAGTCAGCAACCATAGTCCCGCCCCTAACTCCGCCCATCCCGCCCC
TAACTCCGCCCAGTTCCGCCCATTCTCCGCCCCATGGCTGACTAATTTTTTTTATTTATGCAGAGGCCGA
GGCCGCCTCGGCCTCTGAGCTATTCCAGAAGTAGTGAGGAGGCTTTTTTGGAGGCCTAGGCTTTTGCAAA
GATCGATCAAGAGACAGGATGAGGATCGTTTCGCATGATTGAACAAGATGGATTGCACGCAGGTTCTCCG
GCCGCTTGGGTGGAGAGGCTATTCGGCTATGACTGGGCACAACAGACAATCGGCTGCTCTGATGCCGCCG
TGTTCCGGCTGTCAGCGCAGGGGCGCCCGGTTCTTTTTGTCAAGACCGACCTGTCCGGTGCCCTGAATGA
ACTGCAAGACGAGGCAGCGCGGCTATCGTGGCTGGCCACGACGGGCGTTCCTTGCGCAGCTGTGCTCGAC
GTTGTCACTGAAGCGGGAAGGGACTGGCTGCTATTGGGCGAAGTGCCGGGGCAGGATCTCCTGTCATCTC
ACCTTGCTCCTGCCGAGAAAGTATCCATCATGGCTGATGCAATGCGGCGGCTGCATACGCTTGATCCGGC
TACCTGCCCATTCGACCACCAAGCGAAACATCGCATCGAGCGAGCACGTACTCGGATGGAAGCCGGTCTT
GTCGATCAGGATGATCTGGACGAAGAGCATCAGGGGCTCGCGCCAGCCGAACTGTTCGCCAGGCTCAAGG
CGAGCATGCCCGACGGCGAGGATCTCGTCGTGACCCATGGCGATGCCTGCTTGCCGAATATCATGGTGGA
AAATGGCCGCTTTTCTGGATTCATCGACTGTGGCCGGCTGGGTGTGGCGGACCGCTATCAGGACATAGCG
TTGGCTACCCGTGATATTGCTGAAGAGCTTGGCGGCGAATGGGCTGACCGCTTCCTCGTGCTTTACGGTA
TCGCCGCTCCCGATTCGCAGCGCATCGCCTTCTATCGCCTTCTTGACGAGTTCTTCTGAGCGGGACTCTG
GGGTTCGAAATGACCGACCAAGCGACGCCCAACCTGCCATCACGAGATTTCGATTCCACCGCCGCCTTCT
ATGAAAGGTTGGGCTTCGGAATCGTTTTCCGGGACGCCGGCTGGATGATCCTCCAGCGCGGGGATCTCAT
GCTGGAGTTCTTCGCCCACCCTAGGGGGAGGCTAACTGAAACACGGAAGGAGACAATACCGGAAGGAACC
CGCGCTATGACGGCAATAAAAAGACAGAATAAAACGCACGGTGTTGGGTCGTTTGTTCATAAACGCGGGG
TTCGGTCCCAGGGCTGGCACTCTGTCGATACCCCACCGAGACCCCATTGGGGCCAATACGCCCGCGTTTC
TTCCTTTTCCCCACCCCACCCCCCAAGTTCGGGTGAAGGCCCAGGGCTCGCAGCCAACGTCGGGGCGGCA
GGCCCTGCCATAGCCTCAGGTTACTCATATATACTTTAGATTGATTTAAAACTTCATTTTTAATTTAAAA
GGATCTAGGTGAAGATCCTTTTTGATAATCTCATGACCAAAATCCCTTAACGTGAGTTTTCGTTCCACTG
AGCGTCAGACCCCGTAGAAAAGATCAAAGGATCTTCTTGAGATCCTTTTTTTCTGCGCGTAATCTGCTGC
TTGCAAACAAAAAAACCACCGCTACCAGCGGTGGTTTGTTTGCCGGATCAAGAGCTACCAACTCTTTTTC
CGAAGGTAACTGGCTTCAGCAGAGCGCAGATACCAAATACTGTTCTTCTAGTGTAGCCGTAGTTAGGCCA
CCACTTCAAGAACTCTGTAGCACCGCCTACATACCTCGCTCTGCTAATCCTGTTACCAGTGGCTGCTGCC
AGTGGCGATAAGTCGTGTCTTACCGGGTTGGACTCAAGACGATAGTTACCGGATAAGGCGCAGCGGTCGG
GCTGAACGGGGGGTTCGTGCACACAGCCCAGCTTGGAGCGAACGACCTACACCGAACTGAGATACCTACA
GCGTGAGCTATGAGAAAGCGCCACGCTTCCCGAAGGGAGAAAGGCGGACAGGTATCCGGTAAGCGGCAGG
GTCGGAACAGGAGAGCGCACGAGGGAGCTTCCAGGGGGAAACGCCTGGTATCTTTATAGTCCTGTCGGGT
TTCGCCACCTCTGACTTGAGCGTCGATTTTTGTGATGCTCGTCAGGGGGGCGGAGCCTATGGAAAAACGC
CAGCAACGCGGCCTTTTTACGGTTCCTGGCCTTTTGCTGGCCTTTTGCTCACATGTTCTTTCCTGCGTTA
TCCCCTGATTCTGTGGATA
Features (pLannotate 1.2.2; 14 found; start..end, strand, type, name):
     81..384     +  enhancer       CMV enhancer: human cytomegalovirus immediate early enhancer
    385..588     +  promoter       CMV promoter: human cytomegalovirus (CMV) immediate early promoter
    623..694     +  CDS            ABP140 (fragment): AB140_YEAST - Also known as TRM140. Experimental evidence at protein level: Swiss-Prot protein existence level 1. S-adenosyl-L-methionine-dependent methyltransferase that mediates N(3)-methylcytidine modification of residue 32 of the tRNA anticodon loop of tRNA(Thr) and tRNA(Ser). Binds F-actin and shows weak F-actin cross-linking activity. From Saccharomyces cerevisiae (strain ATCC 204508 / S288c) (Baker's yeast).
    695..1429    +  CDS            mCardinal (sequence partly withheld): far-red fluorescent protein derived from mNeptune, with further red-shifted spectra
   1445..1528    +  CDS            large T antigen (fragment): large T antigen from SV40 (simian virus 40)
   1551..1672    +  polyA_signal   SV40 poly(A) signal: SV40 polyadenylation signal
   1706..2134    -  rep_origin     f1 ori (sequence partly withheld): f1 bacteriophage origin of replication; arrow indicates direction of (+) strand synthesis
   2161..2265    +  promoter       AmpR promoter: bla
   2267..2624    +  promoter       SV40 promoter: SV40 enhancer and early promoter
   2659..3453    +  CDS            NeoR/KanR: aminoglycoside phosphotransferase from Tn5; aph(3')-II (or nptII); confers resistance to neomycin, kanamycin, and G418 (Geneticin®)
   3474..3626    +  CDS            ble (fragment): BLE_KLEPN - Experimental evidence at protein level: Swiss-Prot protein existence level 1. Binding protein with a strong affinity to the bleomycin family of antibiotics. Binds to CL990; an antimitotic-antibiotic compound. From Klebsiella pneumoniae.
   3685..3732    +  polyA_signal   HSV TK poly(A) signal: herpes simplex virus thymidine kinase polyadenylation signal (Cole and Stacy, 1985)
   3823..3839    -  polyA_signal   bGH poly(A) signal (fragment): bovine growth hormone polyadenylation signal
   4061..4649    +  rep_origin     ori: high-copy-number ColE1/pMB1/pBR322/pUC origin of replication
