[The description below was written by a language model from this plasmid's Addgene catalogue record and pLannotate feature annotations shown in this document.]
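Description:
mCardinal-Lifeact-7 is a mammalian expression plasmid of about 4.7–4.8 kb that produces a far-red fluorescent marker for filamentous actin. Although the repository lists it as an empty backbone, the sequenced record shows a complete, ready-to-express fusion. The human cytomegalovirus immediate-early enhancer and promoter drive a short fragment of yeast ABP140, which corresponds to the Lifeact actin-binding peptide. This is followed directly in frame by the mCardinal coding sequence, so the fluorescent protein sits at the C-terminus of the peptide. An SV40 polyadenylation signal terminates the transcript. The small "large T antigen" fragment annotated just upstream of it is most likely incidental SV40-derived sequence flanking that signal rather than a functional element.

The rest of the plasmid has the layout of a standard kanamycin/neomycin-type fluorescent protein vector. A single Tn5 aminoglycoside phosphotransferase gene (NeoR/KanR) lies behind tandem bacterial (bla) and SV40 early promoters and ends with an HSV TK polyadenylation signal. This one gene therefore confers kanamycin resistance in E. coli and G418 resistance for selecting stably transfected mammalian cells. The short ble and bGH poly(A) fragments are probably annotation remnants of the backbone. A high-copy ColE1/pUC-type origin supports propagation in bacteria, and an f1 origin allows single-stranded DNA production.

mCardinal is a red-shifted derivative of mNeptune, recorded here with excitation at 604 nm and emission at 659 nm. The construct is suited to transient or stable labelling of the actin cytoskeleton in live mammalian cells. Its far-red spectrum leaves shorter-wavelength channels free for other probes.
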