Addgene plasmid #54663: mCardinal-Lifeact-7
Purpose: (Empty Backbone) Localization: Actin, Excitation: 604, Emission: 659
Depositing lab: Michael Davidson. Depositing organization: Florida State University, Tallahassee. Publication: Non-invasive intravital imaging of cellular differentiation with a bright red-excitable fluorescent protein. Chu J, Haynes RD, Corbel SY, Li P, Gonzalez-Gonzalez E, Burg JS, Ataie NJ, Lam AJ, Cranfill PJ, Baird MA, Davidson MW, Ng HL, Garcia KC, Contag CH, Shen K, Blau HM, Lin MZ. Nat Methods. 2014 Mar 16. doi: 10.1038/nmeth.2888. PubMed 24633408.
Backbone
  Vector backbone: mCardinal-Lifeact
  Backbone size w/o insert (bp): 4800
  Vector type: Mammalian Expression
  Selectable markers: Neomycin (select with G418)
  Backbone size (bp): 4800
  Tag / fusion protein: mCardinal-Lifeact (C terminal on backbone)
Growth in bacteria
  Bacterial resistance: Kanamycin, 50 μg/mL
  Growth temperature: 37°C
  Growth strain: DH5alpha
  Copy number: High Copy
Gene/Insert
  Gene/Insert name: Lifeact-mCardinal
  Tag / fusion protein: mCardinal-Lifeact (C terminal on backbone)
Terms and licenses: Academic/Nonprofit Terms; Industry Terms
Depositor comments: . Excitation = 604; Emission = 659
How to cite: mCardinal-Lifeact-7 was a gift from Michael Davidson (Addgene plasmid # 54663 ; http://n2t.net/addgene:54663 ; RRID:Addgene_54663)
