>Addgene plasmid #54663 | mCardinal-Lifeact-7 | depositor partial sequence | sequence record 85060 | insert sequence
GATCCGCTAGCGCCACCATGGGCGTGGCCGACTTGATCAAGAAGTTCGAGTCCATCTCCAAGGAGGAGGG
GGATCCACCGGTCGCCACC
[732 nt withheld, positions 90-821]
TAAGCGGCCGCGACTCTAGATCATAATCAGCCATACCAC
