>Addgene plasmid #54663 | mCardinal-Lifeact-7 | addgene partial sequence | sequence record 91164 | CMV-F 5'-CGCAAATGGGCGGTAGGCGTG-3'
GTGAACCGTCAGATCCGCTAGCGCCACCATGGGCGTGGCCGACTTGATCAAGAAGTTCGAGTCCATCTCC
AAGGAGGAGGGGGATCCACCGGTCGCCACC
[645 nt withheld, positions 101-745]
